>Addgene plasmid #163252 | I9UMF5 | addgene full sequence | sequence record 354466 | Addgene NGS Result
TAATACGACTCACTATAGGGGAATTGTGAGCGGATAACAATTCCCCTCTAGAAATAATTTTGTTTAACTT
TAAGAAGGAGATATACATATGAAGGTAAACTTCTTCGCCACGTGCCTTGGTGCTGCTATATACTCCAACG
CAAGCCTCAACGCTATTAAGCTCCTGAGGAAGGAAAACTTAGAAGTAGTATTCAAGAAAGACCAGACATG
CTGTTCGCAGCCATCATACAACAGCGGATACTATGAAGAGACTAAGAAAGTAGTGTTGTATAACATTAAA
CTGTACTCCAATAATGATTATCCCATCATCCTTCCATCTGGGTCTTGTACCGGGATGATGAGGCACGATT
ACCTGGAATTGTTTGAAGGTCACGCCGAATTCAATATGGTTAAGGACTTCTGTTCTCGAGTGTACGAATT
GAGTGAATTCCTAGACAAGAAACTGCAAGTGAAGTACGAGGACAAGGGTGAACCTTTGAAGATCACCTGG
CACTCAAACTGTCACGCTCTGAGGGTGGCTAAAGTGATCGATAGTGCCAAGAACCTTATTAGACAACTGA
AGAACGTGGAATTGATAGAGTTGGAGAAAGAAGAGGAATGCTGCGGTTTCGGTGGAACTTTCTCAGTCAA
AGAACCCGAGATTAGCGCAGTTATGGTTAAAGAGAAGATCAAGGATATAGAGAGCCGTCATGTCGATGTG
ATCGTCAGCGCTGACGCCGGATGCTTGATGAACATCAGCACAGCTATGCAGAAAATGGGCAGCCTAACCA
AGCCTATGCATTTCTATGACTTCCTCGCATCCAGACTTGGTTTGGCAGCAGCCTTAGAACACCACCATCA
CCACCACCACCACCACCACTGAGATCCGGCTGCTAACAAAGCCCGAAAGGAAGCTGAGTTGGCTGCTGCC
ACCGCTGAGCAATAACTAGCATAACCCCTTGGGGCCTCTAAACGGGTCTTGAGGGGTTTTTTGCTGAAAG
GAGGAACTATATCCGGATTGGCGAATGGG
[124 nt withheld, positions 1010-1133]
C
[91 nt withheld, positions 1135-1225]
A
[49 nt withheld, positions 1227-1275]
CCTTTGACGTTGGAGTCCACGTTCTTT
[37 nt withheld, positions 1303-1339]
ACCCTATCTCGGTCTATTCTTTTGATTTATAAGGGATTTTGCCGATTTCGGCCTATTGGTTAAAAAATGA
GCTGATTTAACAAAAATTTAACGCGAATTTTAACAAAATATTAACGCTTACAATTTAGGTGGCACTTTTC
GGGGAAATGTGCGCGGAACCCCTATTTGTTTATTTTTCTAAATACATTCAAATATGTATCCGCTCATGAG
ACAATAACCCTGATAAATGCTTCAATAATATTGAAAAAGGAAGAGTATGAGTATTCAACATTTCCGTGTC
GCCCTTATTCCCTTTTTTGCGGCATTTTGCCTTCCTGTTTTTGCTCACCCAGAAACGCTGGTGAAAGTAA
AAGATGCTGAAGATCAGTTGGGTGCACGAGTGGGTTACATCGAACTGGATCTCAACAGCGGTAAGATCCT
TGAGAGTTTTCGCCCCGAAGAACGTTTTCCAATGATGAGCACTTTTAAAGTTCTGCTATGTGGCGCGGTA
TTATCCCGTATTGACGCCGGGCAAGAGCAACTCGGTCGCCGCATACACTATTCTCAGAATGACTTGGTTG
AGTACTCACCAGTCACAGAAAAGCATCTTACGGATGGCATGACAGTAAGAGAATTATGCAGTGCTGCCAT
AACCATGAGTGATAACACTGCGGCCAACTTACTTCTGACAACGATCGGAGGACCGAAGGAGCTAACCGCT
TTTTTGCACAACATGGGGGATCATGTAACTCGCCTTGATCGTTGGGAACCGGAGCTGAATGAAGCCATAC
CAAACGACGAGCGTGACACCACGATGCCTGCAGCAATGGCAACAACGTTGCGCAAACTATTAACTGGCGA
ACTACTTACTCTAGCTTCCCGGCAACAATTAATAGACTGGATGGAGGCGGATAAAGTTGCAGGACCACTT
CTGCGCTCGGCCCTTCCGGCTGGCTGGTTTATTGCTGATAAATCTGGAGCCGGTGAGCGTGGGTCTCGCG
GTATCATTGCAGCACTGGGGCCAGATGGTAAGCCCTCCCGTATCGTAGTTATCTACACGACGGGGAGTCA
GGCAACTATGGATGAACGAAATAGACAGATCGCTGAGATAGGTGCCTCACTGATTAAGCATTGGTAACTG
TCAGACCAAGTTTACTCATATATACTTTAGATTGATTTAAAACTTCATTTTTAATTTAAAAGGATCTAGG
TGAAGATCCTTTTTGATAATCTCATGACCAAAATCCCTTAACGTGAGTTTTCGTTCCACTGAGCGTCAGA
CCCCGTAGAAAAGATCAAAGGATCTTCTTGAGATCCTTTTTTTCTGCGCGTAATCTGCTGCTTGCAAACA
AAAAAACCACCGCTACCAGCGGTGGTTTGTTTGCCGGATCAAGAGCTACCAACTCTTTTTCCGAAGGTAA
CTGGCTTCAGCAGAGCGCAGATACCAAATACTGTCCTTCTAGTGTAGCCGTAGTTAGGCCACCACTTCAA
GAACTCTGTAGCACCGCCTACATACCTCGCTCTGCTAATCCTGTTACCAGTGGCTGCTGCCAGTGGCGAT
AAGTCGTGTCTTACCGGGTTGGACTCAAGACGATAGTTACCGGATAAGGCGCAGCGGTCGGGCTGAACGG
GGGGTTCGTGCACACAGCCCAGCTTGGAGCGAACGACCTACACCGAACTGAGATACCTACAGCGTGAGCT
ATGAGAAAGCGCCACGCTTCCCGAAGGGAGAAAGGCGGACAGGTATCCGGTAAGCGGCAGGGTCGGAACA
GGAGAGCGCACGAGGGAGCTTCCAGGGGGAAACGCCTGGTATCTTTATAGTCCTGTCGGGTTTCGCCACC
TCTGACTTGAGCGTCGATTTTTGTGATGCTCGTCAGGGGGGCGGAGCCTATGGAAAAACGCCAGCAACGC
GGCCTTTTTACGGTTCCTGGCCTTTTGCTGGCCTTTTGCTCACATGTTCTTTCCTGCGTTATCCCCTGAT
TCTGTGGATAACCGTATTACCGCCTTTGAGTGAGCTGATACCGCTCGCCGCAGCCGAACGACCGAGCGCA
GCGAGTCAGTGAGCGAGGAAGCGGAAGAGCGCCTGATGCGGTATTTTCTCCTTACGCATCTGTGCGGTAT
TTCACACCGCAATGGTGCACTCTCAGTACAATCTGCTCTGATGCCGCATAGTTAAGCCAGTATACACTCC
GCTATCGCTACGTGACTGGGTCATGGCTGCGCCCCGACACCCGCCAACACCCGCTGACGCGCCCTGACGG
GCTTGTCTGCTCCCGGCATCCGCTTACAGACAAGCTGTGACCGTCTCCGGGAGCTGCATGTGTCAGAGGT
TTTCACCGTCATCACCGAAACGCGCGAGGCAGCTGCGGTAAAGCTCATCAGCGTGGTCGTGAAGCGATTC
ACAGATGTCTGCCTGTTCATCCGCGTCCAGCTCGTTGAGTTTCTCCAGAAGCGTTAATGTCTGGCTTCTG
ATAAAGCGGGCCATGTTAAGGGCGGTTTTTTCCTGTTTGGTCACTGATGCCTCCGTGTAAGGGGGATTTC
TGTTCATGGGGGTAATGATACCGATGAAACGAGAGAGGATGCTCACGATACGGGTTACTGATGATGAACA
TGCCCGGTTACTGGAACGTTGTGAGGGTAAACAACTGGCGGTATGGATGCGGCGGGACCAGAGAAAAATC
ACTCAGGGTCAATGCCAGCGCTTCGTTAATACAGATGTAGGTGTTCCACAGGGTAGCCAGCAGCATCCTG
CGATGCAGATCCGGAACATAATGGTGCAGGGCGCTGACTTCCGCGTTTCCAGACTTTACGAAACACGGAA
ACCGAAGACCATTCATGTTGTTGCTCAGGTCGCAGACGTTTTGCAGCAGCAGTCGCTTCACGTTCGCTCG
CGTATCGGTGATTCATTCTGCTAACCAGTAAGGCAACCCCGCCAGCCTAGCCGGGTCCTCAACGACAGGA
GCACGATCATGCGCACCCGTGGGGCCGCCATGCCGGCGATAATGGCCTGCTTCTCGCCGAAACGTTTGGT
GGCGGGACCAGTGACGAAGGCTTGAGCGAGGGCGTGCAAGATTCCGAATACCGCAAGCGACAGGCCGATC
ATCGTCGCGCTCCAGCGAAAGCGGTCCTCGCCGAAAATGACCCAGAGCGCTGCCGGCACCTGTCCTACGA
GTTGCATGATAAAGAAGACAGTCATAAGTGCGGCGACGATAGTCATGCCCCGCGCCCACCGGAAGGAGCT
GACTGGGTTGAAGGCTCTCAAGGGCATCGGTCGAGATCCCGGTGCCTAATGAGTGAGCTAACTTACATTA
ATTGCGTTGCGCTCACTGCCCGCTTTCCAGTCGGGAAACCTGTCGTGCCAGCTGCATTAATGAATCGGCC
AACGCGCGGGGAGAGGCGGTTTGCGTATTGGGCGCCAGGGTGGTTTTTCTTTTCACCAGTGAGACGGGCA
ACAGCTGATTGCCCTTCACCGCCTGGCCCTGAGAGAGTTGCAGCAAGCGGTCCACGCTGGTTTGCCCCAG
CAGGCGAAAATCCTGTTTGATGGTGGTTAACGGCGGGATATAACATGAGCTGTCTTCGGTATCGTCGTAT
CCCACTACCGAGATATCCGCACCAACGCGCAGCCCGGACTCGGTAATGGCGCGCATTGCGCCCAGCGCCA
TCTGATCGTTGGCAACCAGCATCGCAGTGGGAACGATGCCCTCATTCAGCATTTGCATGGTTTGTTGAAA
ACCGGACATGGCACTCCAGTCGCCTTCCCGTTCCGCTATCGGCTGAATTTGATTGCGAGTGAGATATTTA
TGCCAGCCAGCCAGACGCAGACGCGCCGAGACAGAACTTAATGGGCCCGCTAACAGCGCGATTTGCTGGT
GACCCAATGCGACCAGATGCTCCACGCCCAGTCGCGTACCGTCTTCATGGGAGAAAATAATACTGTTGAT
GGGTGTCTGGTCAGAGACATCAAGAAATAACGCCGGAACATTAGTGCAGGCAGCTTCCACAGCAATGGCA
TCCTGGTCATCCAGCGGATAGTTAATGATCAGCCCACTGACGCGTTGCGCGAGAAGATTGTGCACCGCCG
CTTTACAGGCTTCGACGCCGCTTCGTTCTACCATCGACACCACCACGCTGGCACCCAGTTGATCGGCGCG
AGATTTAATCGCCGCGACAATTTGCGACGGCGCGTGCAGGGCCAGACTGGAGGTGGCAACGCCAATCAGC
AACGACTGTTTGCCCGCCAGTTGTTGTGCCACGCGGTTGGGAATGTAATTCAGCTCCGCCATCGCCGCTT
CCACTTTTTCCCGCGTTTTCGCAGAAACGTGGCTGGCCTGGTTCACCACGCGGGAAACGGTCTGATAAGA
GACACCGGCATACTCTGCGACATCGTATAACGTTACTGGTTTCACATTCACCACCCTGAATTGACTCTCT
TCCGGGCGCTATCATGCCATACCGCGAAAGGTTTTGCGCCATTCGATGGTGTCCGGGATCTCGACGCTCT
CCCTTATGCGACTCCTGCATTAGGAAGCAGCCCAGTAGTAGGTTGAGGCCGTTGAGCACCGCCGCCGCAA
GGAATGGTGCATGCAAGGAGATGGCGCCCAACAGTCCCCCGGCCACGGGGCCTGCCACCATACCCACGCC
GAAACAAGCGCTCATGAGCCCGAAGTGGCGAGCCCGATCTTCCCCATCGGTGATGTCGGCGATATAGGCG
CCAGCAACCGCACCTGTGGCGCCGGTGATGCCGGCCACGATGCGTCCGGCGTAGAGGATCGAGATCTCGA
TCCCGCGAAAT
Features (pLannotate 1.2.2; 18 found; start..end, strand, type, name):
      1..19      +  promoter       T7 promoter: promoter for bacteriophage T7 RNA polymerase
     20..44      +  protein_bind   lac operator: The lac repressor binds to the lac operator to inhibit transcription in E. coli. This inhibition can be relieved by adding lactose or isopropyl-β-D-thiogalactopyranoside (IPTG). lac repressor encoded by lacI
     59..81      +  RBS            RBS: efficient ribosome binding site from bacteriophage T7 gene 10 (Olins and Rangwala, 1989)
    830..856     +  CDS            9xHis: 9xHis affinity tag
    869..918     +  CDS            SET1 (fragment): solubility-enhancement tag derived from T7 phage gene 10B
    926..973     +  terminator     T7 terminator: transcription terminator for bacteriophage T7 RNA polymerase
   1010..1438    +  rep_origin     f1 ori (sequence partly withheld): f1 bacteriophage origin of replication; arrow indicates direction of (+) strand synthesis
   1491..1595    +  promoter       AmpR promoter: bla
   1596..2456    +  CDS            AmpR: β-lactamase; bla; confers resistance to ampicillin, carbenicillin, and related antibiotics
   2627..3215    +  rep_origin     ori: high-copy-number ColE1/pMB1/pBR322/pUC origin of replication
   3401..3540    -  misc_feature   bom: basis of mobility region from pBR322
   3642..3833    -  CDS            rop: Rop protein, which maintains plasmids at low copy number; rop
   3850..4230    +  CDS            YPB1_ECOLX: Protein predicted: Swiss-Prot protein existence level 4. From Escherichia coli.
   4302..4593    -  CDS            TcR (fragment): tetracycline efflux protein; tet; confers resistance to tetracycline
   4608..4629    -  protein_bind   CAP binding site: CAP binding activates transcription in the presence of cAMP. E. coli catabolite activator protein
   4642..5724    -  CDS            lacI: lac repressor; lacI; The lac repressor binds to the lac operator to inhibit transcription in E. coli. This inhibition can be relieved by adding lactose or isopropyl-β-D-thiogalactopyranoside (IPTG).
   5725..5802    -  promoter       lacI promoter: lacI
   5810..6089    -  CDS            TcR (fragment): tetracycline efflux protein; tet; confers resistance to tetracycline
