[The description below was written by a language model from this plasmid's Addgene catalogue record and pLannotate feature annotations shown in this document.]
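Description:
I9UMF5 is a bacterial expression plasmid built on the pET21a(+) backbone for inducible production in E. coli of a Helicobacter pylori protein, identified by its UniProt accession I9UMF5 and described as a cysteine-rich domain containing protein. The sequenced plasmid is 6,110 nt. It carries a ColE1/pBR322-type origin along with the bom mobility region and the rop gene. The catalogue lists it as high copy, although rop is normally associated with reduced copy number. Selection is by ampicillin through the bla β-lactamase gene, and an f1 origin allows single-stranded DNA production. Short tetracycline-resistance fragments in the annotation are non-functional remnants of the pBR322 lineage.

The expression cassette follows the standard pET arrangement. A T7 promoter is followed immediately by a lac operator and the efficient ribosome binding site from T7 gene 10, and a T7 terminator closes the unit. The plasmid also encodes lacI from its own promoter, so transcription stays repressed until IPTG or lactose is added, and expression requires a host that supplies T7 RNA polymerase. The insert itself is not annotated in the feature table but presumably lies between the RBS and the C-terminal histidine tag. The catalogue records that tag as 10xHis, while the annotation tool calls it 9xHis. The catalogue also lists an N-terminal T7 tag from the backbone, which the feature table does not annotate. A short fragment matching a T7 gene 10B-derived solubility tag is called downstream of the His tag.

The plasmid belongs to a set made to test enzyme functional annotations experimentally in the EC 1.1.3.15 class. The His tag suits the protein to affinity purification for activity assays.
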