Addgene plasmid #163252: I9UMF5
Purpose: Inducible expression of UniProt identifier I9UMF5
Depositing lab: Martin Engqvist. Depositing organization: Chalmers University of Technology. Publication: Experimental and computational investigation of enzyme functional annotations uncovers misannotation in the EC 1.1.3.15 enzyme class. Rembeza E, Engqvist MKM. PLoS Comput Biol. 2021 Sep 23;17(9):e1009446. doi: 10.1371/journal.pcbi.1009446. eCollection 2021 Sep. PubMed 34555022.
Backbone
  Vector backbone: pET21a(+)
  Vector type: Bacterial Expression
Growth in bacteria
  Bacterial resistance: Ampicillin, 100 μg/mL
  Growth temperature: 37°C
  Growth strain: DH5alpha
  Copy number: High Copy
Gene/Insert
  Gene/Insert name: I9UMF5 (alt name: cysteine-rich domain containing protein)
  Species: Helicobacter pylori
  Promoter: T7
  Tag / fusion protein: T7 (N terminal on backbone); 10xHis (C terminal on backbone)
  Cloning method: Unknown
  Sequencing primers: 5′ T7; 3′ T7-term
Terms and licenses: Academic/Nonprofit Terms; Industry Terms: Not Available to Industry
Depositor comments: Insert name is a UniProt identifier
How to cite: I9UMF5 was a gift from Martin Engqvist (Addgene plasmid # 163252 ; http://n2t.net/addgene:163252 ; RRID:Addgene_163252)
