>Addgene plasmid #163252 | I9UMF5 | depositor partial sequence | sequence record 316378 | insert gene sequence
ATGAAGGTAAACTTCTTCGCCACGTGCCTTGGTGCTGCTATATACTCCAACGCAAGCCTCAACGCTATTA
AGCTCCTGAGGAAGGAAAACTTAGAAGTAGTATTCAAGAAAGACCAGACATGCTGTTCGCAGCCATCATA
CAACAGCGGATACTATGAAGAGACTAAGAAAGTAGTGTTGTATAACATTAAACTGTACTCCAATAATGAT
TATCCCATCATCCTTCCATCTGGGTCTTGTACCGGGATGATGAGGCACGATTACCTGGAATTGTTTGAAG
GTCACGCCGAATTCAATATGGTTAAGGACTTCTGTTCTCGAGTGTACGAATTGAGTGAATTCCTAGACAA
GAAACTGCAAGTGAAGTACGAGGACAAGGGTGAACCTTTGAAGATCACCTGGCACTCAAACTGTCACGCT
CTGAGGGTGGCTAAAGTGATCGATAGTGCCAAGAACCTTATTAGACAACTGAAGAACGTGGAATTGATAG
AGTTGGAGAAAGAAGAGGAATGCTGCGGTTTCGGTGGAACTTTCTCAGTCAAAGAACCCGAGATTAGCGC
AGTTATGGTTAAAGAGAAGATCAAGGATATAGAGAGCCGTCATGTCGATGTGATCGTCAGCGCTGACGCC
GGATGCTTGATGAACATCAGCACAGCTATGCAGAAAATGGGCAGCCTAACCAAGCCTATGCATTTCTATG
ACTTCCTCGCATCCAGACTTGGTTTGGCAGCAGCCTTAGAACACCACCATCAC
